>Addgene plasmid #167471 | pcDNA-hDDB2-K244E-V5 | addgene full sequence | sequence record 330888 | Addgene NGS Result
GACATTGATTATTGACTAGTTATTAATAGTAATCAATTACGGGGTCATTAGTTCATAGCCCATATATGGA
GTTCCGCGTTACATAACTTACGGTAAATGGCCCGCCTGGCTGACCGCCCAACGACCCCCGCCCATTGACG
TCAATAATGACGTATGTTCCCATAGTAACGCCAATAGGGACTTTCCATTGACGTCAATGGGTGGAGTATT
TACGGTAAACTGCCCACTTGGCAGTACATCAAGTGTATCATATGCCAAGTACGCCCCCTATTGACGTCAA
TGACGGTAAATGGCCCGCCTGGCATTATGCCCAGTACATGACCTTATGGGACTTTCCTACTTGGCAGTAC
ATCTACGTATTAGTCATCGCTATTACCATGGTGATGCGGTTTTGGCAGTACATCAATGGGCGTGGATAGC
GGTTTGACTCACGGGGATTTCCAAGTCTCCACCCCATTGACGTCAATGGGAGTTTGTTTTGGCACCAAAA
TCAACGGGACTTTCCAAAATGTCGTAACAACTCCGCCCCATTGACGCAAATGGGCGGTAGGCGTGTACGG
TGGGAGGTCTATATAAGCAGAGCTCTCTGGCTAACTAGAGAACCCACTGCTTACTGGCTTATCGAAATTA
ATACGACTCACTATAGGGAGACCCAAGCTGGCTAGTTAAGCTTGGTACCGAGCTCGGATCCACTAGTCCA
GTGTGGTGGAATTGCCCTTCACAGTACCCCTTCACACGGAGGACGCGATGGCTCCCAAGAAACGCCCAGA
AACCCAGAAGACCTCCGAGATTGTATTACGCCCCAGGAACAAGAGGAGCAGGAGTCCCCTGGAGCTGGAG
CCCGAGGCCAAGAAGCTCTGTGCGAAGGGCTCCGGTCCTAGCAGAAGATGTGACTCAGACTGCCTCTGGG
TGGGGCTGGCTGGCCCACAGATCCTGCCACCATGCCGCAGCATCGTCAGGACCCTCCACCAGCATAAGCT
GGGCAGAGCTTCCTGGCCATCTGTCCAGCAGGGGCTCCAGCAGTCCTTTTTGCACACTCTGGATTCTTAC
CGGATATTACAAAAGGCTGCCCCCTTTGACAGGAGGGCTACATCCTTGGCGTGGCACCCAACTCACCCCA
GCACCGTGGCTGTGGGTTCCAAAGGGGGAGATATCATGCTCTGGAATTTTGGCATCAAGGACAAACCCAC
CTTCATCAAAGGGATTGGAGCTGGAGGGAGCATCACTGGGCTGAAGTTTAACCCTCTCAATACCAACCAG
TTTTACGCCTCCTCAATGGAGGGAACAACTAGGCTGCAAGACTTTAAAGGCAACATTCTACGAGTTTTTG
CCAGCTCAGACACCATCAACATCTGGTTTTGTAGCCTGGATGTGTCTGCTAGTAGCCGAATGGTGGTCAC
AGGAGACAACGTGGGGAACGTGATCCTGCTGAACATGGACGGCAAAGAGCTTTGGAATCTCAGAATGCAC
AAAAAGGAAGTGACGCATGTGGCCCTGAACCCATGCTGTGATTGGTTCCTGGCCACAGCCTCCGTAGATC
AAACAGTGAAAATTTGGGACCTGCGCCAGGTTAGAGGGAAAGCCAGCTTCCTCTACTCGCTGCCGCACAG
GCATCCTGTCAACGCAGCTTGTTTCAGTCCCGATGGAGCCCGGCTCCTGACCACGGACCAGAAGAGCGAG
ATCCGAGTTTACTCTGCTTCCCAGTGGGACTGCCCCCTGGGCCTGATCCCGCACCCTCACCGTCACTTCC
AGCACCTCACACCCATCAAGGCAGCCTGGCATCCTCGCTACAACCTCATTGTTGTGGGCCGATACCCAGA
TCCTAATTTCAAAAGTTGTACCCCTTATGAATTGAGGACGATCGACGTGTTCGATGGAAACTCAGGGAAG
ATGATGTGTCAGCTCTATGACCCAGAATCTTCTGGCATCAGTTCGCTTAATGAATTCAATCCCATGGGGG
ACACGCTGGCCTCTGCAATGGGTTACCACATTCTCATCTGGAGCCAGGAGGAAGCCAGGACACGGAAGAA
GGGCAATTCTGCAGATATCCAGCACAGTGGCGGCCGCTCGAGTCTAGAGGGCCCGCGGTTCGAAGGTAAG
CCTATCCCTAACCCTCTCCTCGGTCTCGATTCTACGCGTACCGGTCATCATCACCATCACCATTGAGTTT
AAACCCGCTGATCAGCCTCGACTGTGCCTTCTAGTTGCCAGCCATCTGTTGTTTGCCCCTCCCCCGTGCC
TTCCTTGACCCTGGAAGGTGCCACTCCCACTGTCCTTTCCTAATAAAATGAGGAAATTGCATCGCATTGT
CTGAGTAGGTGTCATTCTATTCTGGGGGGTGGGGTGGGGCAGGACAGCAAGGGGGAGGATTGGGAAGACA
ATAGCAGGCATGCTGGGGATGCGGTGGGCTCTATGGCTTCTGAGGCGGAAAGAACCAGCTGGGGCTCTAG
GGGGTATCCCC
[124 nt withheld, positions 2462-2585]
C
[91 nt withheld, positions 2587-2677]
A
[49 nt withheld, positions 2679-2727]
CCTTTGACGTTGGAGTCCACGTTCTTT
[37 nt withheld, positions 2755-2791]
ACCCTATCTCGGTCTATTCTTTTGATTTATAAGGGATTTTGCCGATTTCGGCCTATTGGTTAAAAAATGA
GCTGATTTAACAAAAATTTAACGCGAATTAATTCTGTGGAATGTGTGTCAGTTAGGGTGTGGAAAGTCCC
CAGGCTCCCCAGCAGGCAGAAGTATGCAAAGCATGCATCTCAATTAGTCAGCAACCAGGTGTGGAAAGTC
CCCAGGCTCCCCAGCAGGCAGAAGTATGCAAAGCATGCATCTCAATTAGTCAGCAACCATAGTCCCGCCC
CTAACTCCGCCCATCCCGCCCCTAACTCCGCCCAGTTCCGCCCATTCTCCGCCCCATGGCTGACTAATTT
TTTTTATTTATGCAGAGGCCGAGGCCGCCTCTGCCTCTGAGCTATTCCAGAAGTAGTGAGGAGGCTTTTT
TGGAGGCCTAGGCTTTTGCAAAAAGCTCCCGGGAGCTTGTATATCCATTTTCGGATCTGATCAAGAGACA
GGATGAGGATCGTTTCGCATGATTGAACAAGATGGATTGCACGCAGGTTCTCCGGCCGCTTGGGTGGAGA
GGCTATTCGGCTATGACTGGGCACAACAGACAATCGGCTGCTCTGATGCCGCCGTGTTCCGGCTGTCAGC
GCAGGGGCGCCCGGTTCTTTTTGTCAAGACCGACCTGTCCGGTGCCCTGAATGAACTGCAGGACGAGGCA
GCGCGGCTATCGTGGCTGGCCACGACGGGCGTTCCTTGCGCAGCTGTGCTCGACGTTGTCACTGAAGCGG
GAAGGGACTGGCTGCTATTGGGCGAAGTGCCGGGGCAGGATCTCCTGTCATCTCACCTTGCTCCTGCCGA
GAAAGTATCCATCATGGCTGATGCAATGCGGCGGCTGCATACGCTTGATCCGGCTACCTGCCCATTCGAC
CACCAAGCGAAACATCGCATCGAGCGAGCACGTACTCGGATGGAAGCCGGTCTTGTCGATCAGGATGATC
TGGACGAAGAGCATCAGGGGCTCGCGCCAGCCGAACTGTTCGCCAGGCTCAAGGCGCGCATGCCCGACGG
CGAGGATCTCGTCGTGACCCATGGCGATGCCTGCTTGCCGAATATCATGGTGGAAAATGGCCGCTTTTCT
GGATTCATCGACTGTGGCCGGCTGGGTGTGGCGGACCGCTATCAGGACATAGCGTTGGCTACCCGTGATA
TTGCTGAAGAGCTTGGCGGCGAATGGGCTGACCGCTTCCTCGTGCTTTACGGTATCGCCGCTCCCGATTC
GCAGCGCATCGCCTTCTATCGCCTTCTTGACGAGTTCTTCTGAGCGGGACTCTGGGGTTCGCGAAATGAC
CGACCAAGCGACGCCCAACCTGCCATCACGAGATTTCGATTCCACCGCCGCCTTCTATGAAAGGTTGGGC
TTCGGAATCGTTTTCCGGGACGCCGGCTGGATGATCCTCCAGCGCGGGGATCTCATGCTGGAGTTCTTCG
CCCACCCCAACTTGTTTATTGCAGCTTATAATGGTTACAAATAAAGCAATAGCATCACAAATTTCACAAA
TAAAGCATTTTTTTCACTGCATTCTAGTTGTGGTTTGTCCAAACTCATCAATGTATCTTATCATGTCTGT
ATACCGTCGACCTCTAGCTAGAGCTTGGCGTAATCATGGTCATAGCTGTTTCCTGTGTGAAATTGTTATC
CGCTCACAATTCCACACAACATACGAGCCGGAAGCATAAAGTGTAAAGCCTGGGGTGCCTAATGAGTGAG
CTAACTCACATTAATTGCGTTGCGCTCACTGCCCGCTTTCCAGTCGGGAAACCTGTCGTGCCAGCTGCAT
TAATGAATCGGCCAACGCGCGGGGAGAGGCGGTTTGCGTATTGGGCGCTCTTCCGCTTCCTCGCTCACTG
ACTCGCTGCGCTCGGTCGTTCGGCTGCGGCGAGCGGTATCAGCTCACTCAAAGGCGGTAATACGGTTATC
CACAGAATCAGGGGATAACGCAGGAAAGAACATGTGAGCAAAAGGCCAGCAAAAGGCCAGGAACCGTAAA
AAGGCCGCGTTGCTGGCGTTTTTCCATAGGCTCCGCCCCCCTGACGAGCATCACAAAAATCGACGCTCAA
GTCAGAGGTGGCGAAACCCGACAGGACTATAAAGATACCAGGCGTTTCCCCCTGGAAGCTCCCTCGTGCG
CTCTCCTGTTCCGACCCTGCCGCTTACCGGATACCTGTCCGCCTTTCTCCCTTCGGGAAGCGTGGCGCTT
TCTCATAGCTCACGCTGTAGGTATCTCAGTTCGGTGTAGGTCGTTCGCTCCAAGCTGGGCTGTGTGCACG
AACCCCCCGTTCAGCCCGACCGCTGCGCCTTATCCGGTAACTATCGTCTTGAGTCCAACCCGGTAAGACA
CGACTTATCGCCACTGGCAGCAGCCACTGGTAACAGGATTAGCAGAGCGAGGTATGTAGGCGGTGCTACA
GAGTTCTTGAAGTGGTGGCCTAACTACGGCTACACTAGAAGAACAGTATTTGGTATCTGCGCTCTGCTGA
AGCCAGTTACCTTCGGAAAAAGAGTTGGTAGCTCTTGATCCGGCAAACAAACCACCGCTGGTAGCGGTGG
TTTTTTTGTTTGCAAGCAGCAGATTACGCGCAGAAAAAAAGGATCTCAAGAAGATCCTTTGATCTTTTCT
ACGGGGTCTGACGCTCAGTGGAACGAAAACTCACGTTAAGGGATTTTGGTCATGAGATTATCAAAAAGGA
TCTTCACCTAGATCCTTTTAAATTAAAAATGAAGTTTTAAATCAATCTAAAGTATATATGAGTAAACTTG
GTCTGACAGTTACCAATGCTTAATCAGTGAGGCACCTATCTCAGCGATCTGTCTATTTCGTTCATCCATA
GTTGCCTGACTCCCCGTCGTGTAGATAACTACGATACGGGAGGGCTTACCATCTGGCCCCAGTGCTGCAA
TGATACCGCGAGACCCACGCTCACCGGCTCCAGATTTATCAGCAATAAACCAGCCAGCCGGAAGGGCCGA
GCGCAGAAGTGGTCCTGCAACTTTATCCGCCTCCATCCAGTCTATTAATTGTTGCCGGGAAGCTAGAGTA
AGTAGTTCGCCAGTTAATAGTTTGCGCAACGTTGTTGCCATTGCTACAGGCATCGTGGTGTCACGCTCGT
CGTTTGGTATGGCTTCATTCAGCTCCGGTTCCCAACGATCAAGGCGAGTTACATGATCCCCCATGTTGTG
CAAAAAAGCGGTTAGCTCCTTCGGTCCTCCGATCGTTGTCAGAAGTAAGTTGGCCGCAGTGTTATCACTC
ATGGTTATGGCAGCACTGCATAATTCTCTTACTGTCATGCCATCCGTAAGATGCTTTTCTGTGACTGGTG
AGTACTCAACCAAGTCATTCTGAGAATAGTGTATGCGGCGACCGAGTTGCTCTTGCCCGGCGTCAATACG
GGATAATACCGCGCCACATAGCAGAACTTTAAAAGTGCTCATCATTGGAAAACGTTCTTCGGGGCGAAAA
CTCTCAAGGATCTTACCGCTGTTGAGATCCAGTTCGATGTAACCCACTCGTGCACCCAACTGATCTTCAG
CATCTTTTACTTTCACCAGCGTTTCTGGGTGAGCAAAAACAGGAAGGCAAAATGCCGCAAAAAAGGGAAT
AAGGGCGACACGGAAATGTTGAATACTCATACTCTTCCTTTTTCAATATTATTGAAGCATTTATCAGGGT
TATTGTCTCATGAGCGGATACATATTTGAATGTATTTAGAAAAATAAACAAATAGGGGTTCCGCGCACAT
TTCCCCGAAAAGTGCCACCTGACGTCGACGGATCGGGAGATCTCCCGATCCCCTATGGTGCACTCTCAGT
ACAATCTGCTCTGATGCCGCATAGTTAAGCCAGTATCTGCTCCCTGCTTGTGTGTTGGAGGTCGCTGAGT
AGTGCGCGAGCAAAATTTAAGCTACAACAAGGCAAGGCTTGACCGACAATTGCATGAAGAATCTGCTTAG
GGTTAGGCGTTTTGCGCTGCTTCGCGATGTACGGGCCAGATATACGCGTT
Features (pLannotate 1.2.2; 21 found; start..end, strand, type, name):
      1..380     +  enhancer       CMV enhancer: human cytomegalovirus immediate early enhancer
    381..584     +  promoter       CMV promoter: human cytomegalovirus (CMV) immediate early promoter
    580..613     +  LTR            5' LTR (truncated) (fragment): truncated 5' long terminal repeat (LTR) from HIV-1
    629..647     +  promoter       T7 promoter: promoter for bacteriophage T7 RNA polymerase
    748..2028    +  CDS            DDB2: DDB2_HUMAN - Experimental evidence at protein level: Swiss-Prot protein existence level 1. [Isoform D2]: Inhibits UV-damaged DNA repair. From Homo sapiens (Human).
   2095..2136    +  CDS            V5 tag: epitope tag from simian virus 5
   2192..2416    +  polyA_signal   bGH poly(A) signal: bovine growth hormone polyadenylation signal
   2420..2441    +  promoter       SV40 promoter (fragment): SV40 enhancer and early promoter
   2462..2890    +  rep_origin     f1 ori (sequence partly withheld): f1 bacteriophage origin of replication; arrow indicates direction of (+) strand synthesis
   2904..3233    +  promoter       SV40 promoter: SV40 enhancer and early promoter
   3300..4091    +  CDS            neo: KKA2_KLEPN - Also known as kan, nptII. Experimental evidence at protein level: Swiss-Prot protein existence level 1. Resistance to kanamycin, neomycin, paromomycin, ribostamycin, butirosin and gentamicin B. From Klebsiella pneumoniae.
   4117..4275    +  CDS            ble (fragment): BLE_KLEPN - Experimental evidence at protein level: Swiss-Prot protein existence level 1. Binding protein with a strong affinity to the bleomycin family of antibiotics. Binds to CL990; an antimitotic-antibiotic compound. From Klebsiella pneumoniae.
   4270..4391    +  polyA_signal   SV40 poly(A) signal: SV40 polyadenylation signal
   4464..4480    -  protein_bind   lac operator: The lac repressor binds to the lac operator to inhibit transcription in E. coli. This inhibition can be relieved by adding lactose or isopropyl-β-D-thiogalactopyranoside (IPTG). lac repressor encoded by lacI
   4488..4518    -  promoter       lac promoter: promoter for the E. coli lac operon
   4533..4554    -  protein_bind   CAP binding site: CAP binding activates transcription in the presence of cAMP. E. coli catabolite activator protein
   4567..4659    -  CDS            lacI (fragment): lac repressor; lacI; The lac repressor binds to the lac operator to inhibit transcription in E. coli. This inhibition can be relieved by adding lactose or isopropyl-β-D-thiogalactopyranoside (IPTG).
   4842..5430    -  rep_origin     ori: high-copy-number ColE1/pMB1/pBR322/pUC origin of replication
   5601..6461    -  CDS            AmpR: β-lactamase; bla; confers resistance to ampicillin, carbenicillin, and related antibiotics
   6462..6566    -  promoter       AmpR promoter: bla
   6625..6677    -  misc_feature   bom (fragment): basis of mobility region from pBR322
