[The description below was written by a language model from this plasmid's Addgene catalogue record and pLannotate feature annotations shown in this document.]
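Description:
pcDNA-hDDB2-K244E-V5 is a 6.8 kb mammalian expression plasmid built on a pcDNA3-type backbone for ectopic expression of a mutant form of human DDB2, the damage-specific DNA-binding protein also known as UV-DDB2 or XPE. It is maintained in E. coli as a high-copy plasmid through a ColE1/pUC-type origin and is selected with ampicillin via the β-lactamase gene. An f1 origin is also present, a standard backbone element that permits single-stranded DNA production. For mammalian cells, an SV40 enhancer/early promoter drives the neomycin phosphotransferase gene, terminated by an SV40 polyadenylation signal, so that stable transfectants can be selected with G418.

The payload is a 1,281 bp human DDB2 coding sequence carrying the K244E substitution. It sits downstream of the human cytomegalovirus immediate-early enhancer and promoter and is followed by the bovine growth hormone polyadenylation signal. A T7 promoter lies between the CMV promoter and the insert, which could support in vitro transcription. The catalogue entry lists backbone-encoded C-terminal V5 and 6xHis tags. The feature table annotates the V5 epitope just after the DDB2 reading frame but does not separately call the His tag. The tags would allow the ectopic protein to be detected or purified independently of endogenous DDB2. Small annotated fragments (HIV-1 LTR, ble, lacI, bom) appear to be short backbone remnants or partial matches rather than functional elements.

The associated publication concerns a DDB2 mutation that impairs recognition of UV-induced DNA damage, which suggests use of this K244E construct in studies of damage recognition. The record does not state the specific role of this mutant.
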