Addgene plasmid #167471: pcDNA-hDDB2-K244E-V5
Purpose: ectopic expression of hDDB2 in mammalian cells
Depositing lab: Steven Artandi. Depositing organization: Stanford University. Publication: A novel DDB2 mutation causes defective recognition of UV-induced DNA damages and prevalent equine squamous cell carcinoma. Chen L, Bellone RR, Wang Y, Singer-Berk M, Sugasawa K, Ford JM, Artandi SE. DNA Repair (Amst). 2021 Jan;97:103022. doi: 10.1016/j.dnarep.2020.103022. Epub 2020 Nov 12. PubMed 33276309.
Backbone
  Vector backbone: pcDNA3
  Backbone size w/o insert (bp): 5550
  Total vector size (bp): 6831
  Vector type: Mammalian Expression
  Selectable markers: Neomycin (select with G418)
Growth in bacteria
  Bacterial resistance: Ampicillin, 100 μg/mL
  Growth temperature: 37°C
  Growth strain: DH5alpha
  Copy number: High Copy
Gene/Insert
  Gene/Insert name: DDB2 (alt name: UV-DDB)
  Species: H. sapiens (human)
  Insert size (bp): 1281
  Mutation: K244E
  Entrez Gene: DDB2 (a.k.a. DDBB, UV-DDB2, XPE)
  Promoter: CMV
  Tag / fusion protein: V5 (C terminal on backbone); 6xHis (C terminal on backbone)
  Cloning method: Unknown
  Sequencing primers: 5′ CMV-FWD; 3′ BGH-rev
Resource information
  A portion of this plasmid was derived from a plasmid made by: James Ford (Stanford University School of Medicine)
Terms and licenses: Academic/Nonprofit Terms; Industry Terms: Not Available to Industry
How to cite: pcDNA-hDDB2-K244E-V5 was a gift from Steven Artandi (Addgene plasmid # 167471 ; http://n2t.net/addgene:167471 ; RRID:Addgene_167471)
